Addgene plasmid #12431: MigR1-AE
Depositing lab: Dong-Er Zhang. Depositing organization: Scripps California (The Scripps Research Institute). Publication: Deletion of an AML1-ETO C-terminal NcoR/SMRT-interacting region strongly induces leukemia development. Yan M, Burel SA, Peterson LF, Kanbe E, Iwasaki H, Boyapati A, Hines R, Akashi K, Zhang DE. Proc Natl Acad Sci U S A. 2004 Dec 7. 101(49):17186-91. 10.1073/pnas.0406702101 PubMed 15569932.
Backbone
  Vector backbone: MigR1
  Backbone manufacturer: See comments
  Vector type: Mammalian Expression, Retroviral
Growth in bacteria
  Bacterial resistance: Ampicillin, 100 μg/mL
  Growth temperature: 37°C
  Growth strain: DH5alpha
  Copy number: High Copy
Gene/Insert
  Gene/Insert name: AML1-ETO fusion (alt names: AML1; ETO)
  Species: H. sapiens (human)
  Entrez Gene: RUNX1 (a.k.a. AML1, AML1-EVI-1, AMLCR1, CBF2alpha, CBFA2, EVI-1, PEBP2aB, PEBP2alpha); RUNX1T1 (a.k.a. AML1-MTG8, AML1T1, CBFA2T1, CDR, ETO, MTG8, ZMYND2)
  Tag / fusion protein: HA (N terminal on insert)
  Cloning method: Restriction Enzyme; 5′ cloning site HpaI (not destroyed); 3′ cloning site unknown (not destroyed)
  Sequencing primers: 5′ pLXSN-5; 3′ pSIN-R
Resource information
  A portion of this plasmid was derived from a plasmid made by: (HA)-tagged AML1-ETO was a gift from M. Ohki, National Cancer Center Research Institute, Tokyo.
Terms and licenses: Academic/Nonprofit Terms; Industry Terms: Not Available to Industry
Depositor comments: MigR1 is a MSCV-IRES-EGFP retroviral construct, similar to pMig (Addgene vector 9044). See "Pear, Baltimore, Blood. 1998 Nov 15;92(10):3780-92".
How to cite: MigR1-AE was a gift from Dong-Er Zhang (Addgene plasmid # 12431 ; http://n2t.net/addgene:12431 ; RRID:Addgene_12431)
