[The description below was written by a language model from this plasmid's Addgene catalogue record and pLannotate feature annotations shown in this document.]
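Description:
MigR1-AE is a gammaretroviral expression plasmid of 8,749 nt built on MigR1, an MSCV-IRES-EGFP backbone, and it carries the human AML1-ETO (RUNX1-RUNX1T1) fusion. In bacteria it is maintained as a high-copy plasmid through a ColE1/pUC-type origin and selected with ampicillin via the β-lactamase gene. The short rop, bom, lacZα, TcR, lacI and lac promoter/operator annotations appear to be remnants of earlier cloning vectors rather than functional parts.

The proviral cassette is flanked by murine embryonic stem cell virus-type 5′ and 3′ LTRs. The 5′ LTR acts as the promoter in mammalian cells, and it is followed by the Ψ packaging signal and a truncated gag segment lacking its start codon, which together support encapsidation of the genomic RNA when the viral proteins are supplied in trans by a packaging system. Downstream sits the AML1-ETO coding region, annotated as an N-terminal RUNX1 portion joined to RUNX1T1/ETO. The annotation tool matched the RUNX1 part to a Xenopus homologue, but the record gives the insert as human. The catalogue lists an N-terminal HA tag, although the feature table does not annotate it separately. An EMCV IRES then drives translation of EGFP from the same transcript, so transduced cells expressing the fusion can be identified or sorted by green fluorescence. No mammalian drug-selection marker is annotated.

The associated publication concerns leukemia development and a C-terminal NcoR/SMRT-interacting region of AML1-ETO. This fits use of the plasmid for retroviral delivery of the full-length fusion oncoprotein into mammalian cells to study its role in leukemogenesis.
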