Features (pLannotate 1.2.2; 21 found; start..end, strand, type, name):
    182..770     -  rep_origin     ori: high-copy-number ColE1/pMB1/pBR322/pUC origin of replication
    941..1801    -  CDS            AmpR: β-lactamase; bla; confers resistance to ampicillin, carbenicillin, and related antibiotics
   1802..1906    -  promoter       AmpR promoter: bla
   2001..2036    +  CDS            rop (fragment): Rop protein, which maintains plasmids at low copy number; rop
   2138..2237    +  misc_feature   bom (fragment): basis of mobility region from pBR322
   2243..2392    -  CDS            lacZα (fragment): LacZα fragment of β-galactosidase; lacZ fragment
   2392..2593    -  CDS            TcR (fragment): tetracycline efflux protein; tet; confers resistance to tetracycline
   2594..2692    +  CDS            env (fragment): murine leukemia virus gPr80 envelope polyprotein precursor; env; proteolytically cleaved into gp70SU and p15TM subunits
   2734..3250    +  LTR            5' LTR: 5' long terminal repeat from murine embryonic stem cell virus
   3314..3655    +  misc_feature   MESV Ψ: packaging signal of murine embryonic stem cell virus
   3722..4138    +  CDS            gag (truncated): truncated Moloney murine leukemia virus (MMLV) gag gene lacking the start codon
   4203..4745    +  CDS            runx1 (fragment): RUNX1_XENLA - Also known as aml From Xenopus laevis (African clawed frog).
   4728..6455    +  CDS            RUNX1T1: MTG8_HUMAN - Also known as AML1T1, CBFA2T1, CDR, ETO, MTG8, ZMYND2. Experimental evidence at protein level: Swiss-Prot protein existence level 1. Transcriptional corepressor which facilitates transcriptional repression via its association with DNA-binding transcription factors and recruitment of other corepressors and histone-modifying enzymes (PubMed:12559562, PubMed:15203199, PubMed:10688654). Can repress the expression of MMP7 in a ZBTB33-dependent manner (PubMed:23251453). Can repress transactivation mediated by TCF12 (PubMed:16803958). Acts as a negative regulator of adipogenesis (By simi
   6580..7042    +  misc_feature   IRES: internal ribosome entry site (IRES) of the encephalomyocarditis virus (EMCV)
   7056..7775    +  CDS            EGFP: the original enhanced GFP (Yang et al., 1996) mammalian codon-optimized
   7792..7818    +  misc_feature   MCS (fragment): pBluescript multiple cloning site
   7877..8391    +  LTR            3' LTR: 3' long terminal repeat from murine embryonic stem cell virus
   8553..8569    -  protein_bind   lac operator: The lac repressor binds to the lac operator to inhibit transcription in E. coli. This inhibition can be relieved by adding lactose or isopropyl-β-D-thiogalactopyranoside (IPTG). lac repressor encoded by lacI
   8577..8607    -  promoter       lac promoter: promoter for the E. coli lac operon
   8622..8643    -  protein_bind   CAP binding site: CAP binding activates transcription in the presence of cAMP. E. coli catabolite activator protein
   8656..8748    -  CDS            lacI (fragment): lac repressor; lacI; The lac repressor binds to the lac operator to inhibit transcription in E. coli. This inhibition can be relieved by adding lactose or isopropyl-β-D-thiogalactopyranoside (IPTG).
>Addgene plasmid #12431 | MigR1-AE | addgene full sequence | sequence record 138825 | Addgene NGS sequence
CTTCCGCTTCCTCGCTCACTGACTCGCTGCGCTCGGTCGTTCGGCTGCGGCGAGCGGTATCAGCTCACTC
AAAGGCGGTAATACGGTTATCCACAGAATCAGGGGATAACGCAGGAAAGAACATGTGAGCAAAAGGCCAG
CAAAAGGCCAGGAACCGTAAAAAGGCCGCGTTGCTGGCGTTTTTCCATAGGCTCCGCCCCCCTGACGAGC
ATCACAAAAATCGACGCTCAAGTCAGAGGTGGCGAAACCCGACAGGACTATAAAGATACCAGGCGTTTCC
CCCTGGAAGCTCCCTCGTGCGCTCTCCTGTTCCGACCCTGCCGCTTACCGGATACCTGTCCGCCTTTCTC
CCTTCGGGAAGCGTGGCGCTTTCTCATAGCTCACGCTGTAGGTATCTCAGTTCGGTGTAGGTCGTTCGCT
CCAAGCTGGGCTGTGTGCACGAACCCCCCGTTCAGCCCGACCGCTGCGCCTTATCCGGTAACTATCGTCT
TGAGTCCAACCCGGTAAGACACGACTTATCGCCACTGGCAGCAGCCACTGGTAACAGGATTAGCAGAGCG
AGGTATGTAGGCGGTGCTACAGAGTTCTTGAAGTGGTGGCCTAACTACGGCTACACTAGAAGAACAGTAT
TTGGTATCTGCGCTCTGCTGAAGCCAGTTACCTTCGGAAAAAGAGTTGGTAGCTCTTGATCCGGCAAACA
AACCACCGCTGGTAGCGGTGGTTTTTTTGTTTGCAAGCAGCAGATTACGCGCAGAAAAAAAGGATCTCAA
GAAGATCCTTTGATCTTTTCTACGGGGTCTGACGCTCAGTGGAACGAAAACTCACGTTAAGGGATTTTGG
TCATGAGATTATCAAAAAGGATCTTCACCTAGATCCTTTTAAATTAAAAATGAAGTTTTAAATCAATCTA
AAGTATATATGAGTAAACTTGGTCTGACAGTTACCAATGCTTAATCAGTGAGGCACCTATCTCAGCGATC
TGTCTATTTCGTTCATCCATAGTTGCCTGACTCCCCGTCGTGTAGATAACTACGATACGGGAGGGCTTAC
CATCTGGCCCCAGTGCTGCAATGATACCGCGAGACCCACGCTCACCGGCTCCAGATTTATCAGCAATAAA
CCAGCCAGCCGGAAGGGCCGAGCGCAGAAGTGGTCCTGCAACTTTATCCGCCTCCATCCAGTCTATTAAT
TGTTGCCGGGAAGCTAGAGTAAGTAGTTCGCCAGTTAATAGTTTGCGCAACGTTGTTGCCATTGCTACAG
GCATCGTGGTGTCACGCTCGTCGTTTGGTATGGCTTCATTCAGCTCCGGTTCCCAACGATCAAGGCGAGT
TACATGATCCCCCATGTTGTGCAAAAAAGCGGTTAGCTCCTTCGGTCCTCCGATCGTTGTCAGAAGTAAG
TTGGCCGCAGTGTTATCACTCATGGTTATGGCAGCACTGCATAATTCTCTTACTGTCATGCCATCCGTAA
GATGCTTTTCTGTGACTGGTGAGTACTCAACCAAGTCATTCTGAGAATAGTGTATGCGGCGACCGAGTTG
CTCTTGCCCGGCGTCAATACGGGATAATACCGCGCCACATAGCAGAACTTTAAAAGTGCTCATCATTGGA
AAACGTTCTTCGGGGCGAAAACTCTCAAGGATCTTACCGCTGTTGAGATCCAGTTCGATGTAACCCACTC
GTGCACCCAACTGATCTTCAGCATCTTTTACTTTCACCAGCGTTTCTGGGTGAGCAAAAACAGGAAGGCA
AAATGCCGCAAAAAAGGGAATAAGGGCGACACGGAAATGTTGAATACTCATACTCTTCCTTTTTCAATAT
TATTGAAGCATTTATCAGGGTTATTGTCTCATGAGCGGATACATATTTGAATGTATTTAGAAAAATAAAC
AAATAGGGGTTCCGCGCACATTTCCCCGAAAAGTGCCACCTGACGTCTAAGAAACCATTATTATCATGAC
ATTAACCTATAAAAATAGGCGTATCACGAGGCCCTTTCGTCTCGCGCGTTTCGGTGATGACGGTGAAAAC
CTCTGACACATGCAGCTCCCGGAGACGGTCACAGCTTGTCTGTAAGCGGATGCCGGGAGCAGACAAGCCC
GTCAGGGCGCGTCAGCGGGTGTTGGCGGGTGTCGGGGCTGGCTTAACTATGCGGCATCAGAGCAGATTGT
ACTGAGAGTGCACCATATGCGGTGTGAAATACCGCACAGATGCGTAAGGAGAAAATACCGCATCAGGCGC
CATTCGCCATTCAGGCTGCGCAACTGTTGGGAAGGGCGATCGGTGCGGGCCTCTTCGCTATTACGCCAGC
TGGCGAAAGGGGGATGTGCTGCAAGGCGATTAAGTTGGGTAACGCCAGGGTTTTCCCAGTCACGACGTTG
TAAAACGACGGCGCAAGGAATGGTGCATGCAAGGAGATGGCGCCCAACAGTCCCCCGGCCACGGGGCCTG
CCACCATACCCACGCCGAAACAAGCGCTCATGAGCCCGAAGTGGCGAGCCCGATCTTCCCCATCGGTGAT
GTCGGCGATATAGGCGCCAGCAACCGCACCTGTGGCGCCGGTGATGCCGGCCACGATGCGTCCGGCGTAG
AGGCGATTAGTCCAATTTGTTAAAGACAGGATATCAGTGGTCCAGGCTCTAGTTTTGACTCAACAATATC
ACCAGCTGAAGCCTATAGAGTACGAGCCATAGATAAAATAAAAGATTTTATTTAGTCTCCAGAAAAAGGG
GGGAATGAAAGACCCCACCTGTAGGTTTGGCAAGCTAGCTTAAGTAACGCCATTTTGCAAGGCATGGAAA
ATACATAACTGAGAATAGAGAAGTTCAGATCAAGGTTAGGAACAGAGAGACAGCAGAATATGGGCCAAAC
AGGATATCTGTGGTAAGCAGTTCCTGCCCCGGCTCAGGGCCAAGAACAGATGGTCCCCAGATGCGGTCCC
GCCCTCAGCAGTTTCTAGAGAACCATCAGATGTTTCCAGGGTGCCCCAAGGACCTGAAATGACCCTGTGC
CTTATTTGAACTAACCAATCAGTTCGCTTCTCGCTTCTGTTCGCGCGCTTCTGCTCCCCGAGCTCAATAA
AAGAGCCCACAACCCCTCACTCGGCGCGCCAGTCCTCCGATAGACTGCGTCGCCCGGGTACCCGTATTCC
CAATAAAGCCTCTTGCTGTTTGCATCCGAATCGTGGACTCGCTGATCCTTGGGAGGGTCTCCTCAGATTG
ATTGACTGCCCACCTCGGGGGTCTTTCATTTGGAGGTTCCACCGAGATTTGGAGACCCCTGCCCAGGGAC
CACCGACCCCCCCGCCGGGAGGTAAGCTGGCCAGCGGTCGTTTCGTGTCTGTCTCTGTCTTTGTGCGTGT
TTGTGCCGGCATCTAATGTTTGCGCCTGCGTCTGTACTAGTTAGCTAACTAGCTCTGTATCTGGCGGACC
CGTGGTGGAACTGACGAGTTCTGAACACCCGGCCGCAACCCTGGGAGACGTCCCAGGGACTTTGGGGGCC
GTTTTTGTGGCCCGACCTGAGGAAGGGAGTCGATGTGGAATCCGACCCCGTCAGGATATGTGGTTCTGGT
AGGAGACGAGAACCTAAAACAGTTCCCGCCTCCGTCTGAATTTTTGCTTTCGGTTTGGAACCGAAGCCGC
GCGTCTTGTCTGCTGCAGCGCTGCAGCATCGTTCTGTGTTGTCTCTGTCTGACTGTGTTTCTGTATTTGT
CTGAAAATTAGGGCCAGACTGTTACCACTCCCTTAAGTTTGACCTTAGGTCACTGGAAAGATGTCGAGCG
GATCGCTCACAACCAGTCGGTAGATGTCAAGAAGAGACGTTGGGTTACCTTCTGCTCTGCAGAATGGCCA
ACCTTTAACGTCGGATGGCCGCGAGACGGCACCTTTAACCGAGACCTCATCACCCAGGTTAAGATCAAGG
TCTTTTCACCTGGCCCGCATGGACACCCAGACCAGGTCCCCTACATCGTGACCTGGGAAGCCTTGGCTTT
TGACCCCCCTCCCTGGGTCAAGCCCTTTGTACACCCTAAGCCTCCGCCTCCTCTTCCTCCATCCGCCCCG
TCTCTCCCCCTTGAACCTCCTCGTTCGACCCCGCCTCGATCCTCCCTTTATCCAGCCCTCACTCCTTCTC
TAGGCGCCGGAATTAGATCTCTCGAGGTTCTAGACCATGGCATACCCATACGACGTGCCTGACTACGCCT
CCCGTATCCCCGTAGATGCCAGCACGAGCCGCCGCTTCACGCCGCCTTCCACCGCGCTGAGCCCAGGCAA
GATGAGCGAGGCGTTGCCGCTGGGCGCCCCGGACGCCGGCGCTGCCCTGGCCGGCAAGCTGAGGAGCGGC
GACCGCAGCATGGTGGAGGTGCTGGCCGACCACCCGGGCGAGCTGGTGCGCACCGACAGCCCCAACTTCC
TCTGCTCCGTGCTGCCTACGCACTGGCGCTGCAACAAGACCCTGCCCATCGCTTTCAAGGTGGTGGCCCT
AGGGGATGTTCCAGATGGCACTCTGGTCACTGTGATGGCTGGCAATGATGAAAACTACTCGGCTGAGCTG
AGAAATGCTACCGCAGCCATGAAGAACCAGGTTGCAAGATTTAATGACCTCAGGTTTGTCGGTCGAAGTG
GAAGAGGGAAAAGCTTCACTCTGACCATCACTGTCTTCACAAACCCACCGCAAGTCGCCACCTACCACAG
AGCCATCAAAATCACAGTGGATGGGCCCCGAGAACCTCGAAATCGTACTGAGAAGCACTCCACAATGCCA
GACTCACCTGTGGATGTGAAGACGCAATCTAGGCTGACTCCTCCAACAATGCCACCTCCCCCAACTACTC
AAGGAGCTCCAAGAACCAGTTCATTTACACCGACAACGTTAACTAATGGCACGAGCCATTCTCCTACAGC
CTTGAATGGCGCCCCCTCACCACCCAATGGCTTCAGCAATGGGCCTTCCTCTTCTTCCTCCTCCTCTCTG
GCTAATCAACAGCTGCCCCCAGCCTGTGGTGCCAGGCAACTCAGCAAGCTGAAAAGGTTCCTTACTACCC
TGCAGCAGTTTGGCAATGACATTTCACCCGAGATAGGAGAAAGAGTTCGCACCCTCGTTCTGGGACTAGT
GAACTCCACTTTGACAATTGAAGAATTTCATTCCAAACTGCAAGAAGCTACTAACTTCCCACTGAGACCT
TTTGTCATCCCATTTTTGAAGGCCAACTTGCCCCTGCTGCAGCGTGAGCTCCTCCACTGCGCAAGACTGG
CCAAACAGAACCCTGCCCAGTACCTCGCCCAGCATGAACAGCTGCTTCTGGATGCCAGCACCACCTCACC
TGTTGACTCCTCAGAGCTGCTTCTCGATGTGAACGAAAACGGGAAGAGGCGAACTCCAGACAGAACCAAA
GAAAATGGCTTTGACAGAGAGCCTTTGCACTCAGAACATCCAAGCAAGCGACCATGCACTATTAGCCCAG
GCCAGCGGTACAGTCCAAATAACGGCTTATCCTACCAGCCCAATGGCCTGCCTCACCCTACCCCACCTCC
ACCTCAGCATTACCGTTTGGATGATATGGCCATTGCCCACCACTACAGGGACTCCTATCGACACCCCAGC
CACAGGGACCTCAGGGACAGAAACAGACCTATGGGGTTGCATGGCACACGTCAAGAAGAAATGATTGATC
ACAGACTAACAGACAGAGAATGGGCAGAAGAGTGGAAACATCTTGACCATCTGTTAAACTGCATAATGGA
CATGGTAGAAAAAACAAGGCGATCTCTCACCGTACTAAGGCGGTGTCAAGAAGCAGACCGGGAAGAATTG
AATTACTGGATCCGGCGGTACAGTGACGCCGAGGACTTAAAAAAAGGTGGCGGCAGTAGCAGCAGCCACT
CTAGGCAGCAGAGTCCCGTCAACCCAGACCCAGTTGCACTAGACGCGCATCGGGAATTCCTTCACAGGCC
TGCGTCTGGATACGTGCCAGAGGAGATCTGGAAGAAAGCTGAGGAGGCCGTCAATGAGGTGAAGCGCCAG
GCGATGACGGAGCTGCAGAAGGCCGTGTCTGAGGCGGAGCGGAAAGCCCACGACATGATCACAACAGAGA
GGGCCAAGATGGAGCGCACGGTCGCCGAGGCCAAACGGCAGGCGGCGGAGGACGCACTGGCAGTTATCAA
TCAGCAGGAGGATTCAAGCGAGAGTTGCTGGAATTGTGGCCGTAAAGCGAGTGAAACCTGCAGTGGCTGT
AACACAGCCCGATACTGTGGCTCATTTTGCCAGCACAAAGACTGGGAGAAGCACCATCACATCTGTGGAC
AGACCCTGCAGGCCCAGCAGCAGGGAGACACACCTGCAGTCAGCTCCTCTGTCACGCCCAACAGCGGGGC
TGGGAGCCCGATGGACACACCACCAGCAGCCACTCCGAGGTCAACCACCCCGGGAACCCCTTCCACCATA
GAGACAACCCCTCGCTAGTGACTCTAGAACGAATTCCGCCCCCCCCCCCTAACGTTACTGGCCGAAGCCG
CTTGGAATAAGGCCGGTGTGCGTTTGTCTATATGTTATTTTCCACCATATTGCCGTCTTTTGGCAATGTG
AGGGCCCGGAAACCTGGCCCTGTCTTCTTGACGAGCATTCCTAGGGGTCTTTCCCCTCTCGCCAAAGGAA
TGCAAGGTCTGTTGAATGTCGTGAAGGAAGCAGTTCCTCTGGAAGCTTCTTGAAGACAAACAACGTCTGT
AGCGACCCTTTGCAGGCAGCGGAACCCCCCACCTGGCGACAGGTGCCTCTGCGGCCAAAAGCCACGTGTA
TAAGATACACCTGCAAAGGCGGCACAACCCCAGTGCCACGTTGTGAGTTGGATAGTTGTGGAAAGAGTCA
AATGGCTCTCCTCAAGCGTATTCAACAAGGGGCTGAAGGATGCCCAGAAGGTACCCCATTGTATGGGATC
TGATCTGGGGCCTCGGTGCACATGCTTTACATGTGTTTAGTCGAGGTTAAAAAAACGTCTAGGCCCCCCG
AACCACGGGGACGTGGTTTTCCTTTGAAAAACACGATGATAATATGGCCACAACCATGGTGAGCAAGGGC
GAGGAGCTGTTCACCGGGGTGGTGCCCATCCTGGTCGAGCTGGACGGCGACGTAAACGGCCACAAGTTCA
GCGTGTCTGGCGAGGGCGAGGGCGATGCCACCTACGGCAAGCTGACCCTGAAGTTCATCTGCACCACCGG
CAAGCTGCCCGTGCCCTGGCCCACCCTCGTGACCACCCTGACCTACGGCGTGCAGTGCTTCAGCCGCTAC
CCCGACCACATGAAGCAGCACGACTTCTTCAAGTCCGCCATGCCCGAAGGCTACGTCCAGGAGCGCACCA
TCTTCTTCAAGGACGACGGCAACTACAAGACCCGCGCCGAGGTGAAGTTCGAGGGCGACACCCTGGTGAA
CCGCATCGAGCTGAAGGGCATCGACTTCAAGGAGGACGGCAACATCCTGGGGCACAAGCTGGAGTACAAC
TACAACAGCCACAACGTCTATATCATGGCCGACAAGCAGAAGAACGGCATCAAGGCGAACTTCAAGATCC
GCCACAACATCGAGGACGGCAGCGTGCAGCTCGCCGACCACTACCAGCAGAACACCCCCATCGGCGACGG
CCCCGTGCTGCTGCCCGACAACCACTACCTGAGCACCCAGTCCGCCCTGAGCAAAGACCCCAACGAGAAG
CGCGATCACATGGTCCTGCTGGAGTTCGTGACCGCCGCCGGGATCACTCTCGGCATGGACGAGCTGTACA
AGTAATGAATTAATTAAGAATTATCAAGCTTATCGATACCGTCGACCTGCAGCCAAGCTTATCGATAAAA
TAAAAGATTTTATTTAGTCTCCAGAAAAAGGGGGGAATGAAAGACCCCACCTGTAGGTTTGGCAAGCTAG
CTTAAGTAACGCCATTTTGCAAGGCATGGAAAATACATAACTGAGAATAGAGAAGTTCAGATCAAGGTTA
GGAACAGAGAGACAGCAGAATATGGGCCAAACAGGATATCTGTGGTAAGCAGTTCCTGCCCCGGCTCAGG
GCCAAGAACAGATGGTCCCCAGATGCGGTCCCGCCCTCAGCAGTTTCTAGAGAACCATCAGATGTTTCCA
GGGTGCCCCAAGGACCTGAAATGACCCTGTGCCTTATTTGAACTAACCAATCAGTTCGCTTCTCGCTTCT
GTTCGCGCGCTTCTGCTCCCCGAGCTCAATAAAAGAGCCCACAACCCCTCACTCGGCGCGCCAGTCCTCC
GATAGACTGCGTCGCCCGGGTACCCGTGTATCCAATAAACCCTCTTGCAGTTGCATCCGACTTGTGGTCT
CGCTGTTCCTTGGGAGGGTCTCCTCTGAGTGATTGACTACCCGTCAGCGGGGGTCTTTCATGGGTAACAG
TTTCTTGAAGTTGGAGAACAACATTCTGAGGGTAGGAGTCGAATATTAAGTAATCCTGACTCAATTAGCC
ACTGTTTTGAATCCACATACTCCAATACTCCTGAAATAGTTCATTATGGACAGCGCAGAAAGAGCTGGGG
AGAATTGTGAAATTGTTATCCGCTCACAATTCCACACAACATACGAGCCGGAAGCATAAAGTGTAAAGCC
TGGGGTGCCTAATGAGTGAGCTAACTCACATTAATTGCGTTGCGCTCACTGCCCGCTTTCCAGTCGGGAA
ACCTGTCGTGCCAGCTGCATTAATGAATCGGCCAACGCGCGGGGAGAGGCGGTTTGCGTATTGGGCGCT
