>Addgene plasmid #12431 | MigR1-AE | addgene partial sequence | sequence record 19839 | 12431 with IRES-R
AACGCACACCGGCCTTATTCCAAGCGGCTTCGGCCAGTAACGTTAGGGGGGGGGGGCGGAATTCGTTCTA
GAGTCACTAGCGAGGGGTTGTCTCTATGGTGGAAGGGGTTCCCGGGGTGGTTGACCTCGGAGTGGCTGCT
GGTGGTGTGTCCATCGGGCTCCCAGCCCCGCTGTTGGGCGTGACAGAGGAGCTGACTGCAGGTGTGTCTC
CCTGCTGCTGGGCCTGCAGGGTCTGTCCACAGATGTGATGGTGCTTCTCCCAGTCTTTGTGCTGGCAAAA
TGAGCCACAGTATCGGGCTGTGTTACAGCCACTGCAGGTTTCACTCGCTTTACGGCCACAATTCCAGCAA
CTCTCGCTTGAATCCTCCTGCTGATTGATAACTGCCAGTGCGTCCTCCGCCGCCTGCCGTTTGGCCTCGG
CGACCGTGCGCTCCATCTTGGCCCTCTCTGTTGTGATCATGTCGTGGGCTTTCCGCTCCGCCTCAGACAC
GGCCTTCTGCAGCTCCGTCATCGCCTGGCGCTTCACCTCATTGACGGCCTCCTCAGCTTTCTTCCAGATC
TCCTCTGGCACGTATCCAGACGCAGGCCTGTGAAGGAATTCCCGATGCGCGTCTAGTGCAACTGGGTCTG
GGTTGACGGGACTCTGCTGCCTAGAGTGGCTGCTGCTACTGCCGCCACCTTTTTTTAAGTCCTCGGCGTC
ACTGTACC
