>Addgene plasmid #12431 | MigR1-AE | addgene partial sequence | sequence record 19840 | 12431 with pLXSN-5
CCTCACTCCTTCTCTAGGCGCCGGAATTAGATCTCTCGAGGTTCTAGACCATGGCATACCCATACGACGT
GCCTGACTACGCCTCCCGTATCCCCGTAGATGCCAGCACGAGCCGCCGCTTCACGCCGCCTTCCACCGCG
CTGAGCCCAGGCAAGATGAGCGAGGCGTTGCCGCTGGGCGCCCCGGACGCCGGCGCTGCCCTGGCCGGCA
AGCTGAGGAGCGGCGACCGCAGCATGGTGGAGGTGCTGGCCGACCACCCGGGCGAGCTGGTGCGCACCGA
CAGCCCCAACTTCCTCTGCTCCGTGCTGCCTACGCACTGGCGCTGCAACAAGACCCTGCCCATCGCTTTC
AAGGTGGTGGCCCTAGGGGATGTTCCAGATGGCACTCTGGTCACTGTGATGGCTGGCAATGATGAAAACT
ACTCGGCTGAGCTGAGAAATGCTACCGCAGCCATGAAGAACCAGGTTGCAAGATTTAATGACCTCAGGTT
TGTCGGTCGAAGTGGAAGAGGGAAAAGCTTCACTCTGACCATCACTGTCTTCACAAACCCACCGCAAGTC
GCCACCTACCACAGAGCCATCAAAATCACAGTGGATGGGCCCCGAGAACCTCGAAATCGTACTG
